Addgene plasmid #167008: pcDNA3. Flag-CSL A258R
Purpose: Mammalian expression of CSL A258R
Depositing lab: Gian-Paolo Dotto. Depositing organization: Universite de Lausanne (UNIL). Publication: CSL controls telomere maintenance and genome stability in human dermal fibroblasts. Bottoni G, Katarkar A, Tassone B, Ghosh S, Clocchiatti A, Goruppi S, Bordignon P, Jafari P, Tordini F, Lunardi T, Hoetzenecker W, Neel V, Lingner J, Paolo Dotto G. Nat Commun. 2019 Aug 29;10(1):3884. doi: 10.1038/s41467-019-11785-7. PubMed 31467287.
Backbone
  Vector backbone: pcDNA3.Flag
  Vector type: Mammalian Expression
  Selectable markers: Neomycin (select with G418)
Growth in bacteria
  Bacterial resistance: Ampicillin, 100 μg/mL
  Growth temperature: 37°C
  Growth strain: DH5alpha
  Copy number: High Copy
Gene/Insert
  Gene/Insert name: CSL
  Species: H. sapiens (human)
  Mutation: A258R
  Entrez Gene: RBPJ (a.k.a. AOS3, CBF-1, CBF1, IGKJRB, IGKJRB1, KBF2, RBP-J, RBP-J kappa, RBP-JK, RBPJK, RBPSUH, SUH, csl)
  Promoter: CMV
  Tag / fusion protein: FLAG (N terminal on backbone)
  Cloning method: Ligation Independent Cloning
Resource information
  A portion of this plasmid was derived from a plasmid made by: The WT CSL cDNA was kindly provided by Dr. Franz Oswald
Terms and licenses: Academic/Nonprofit Terms; Industry Terms: Not Available to Industry
How to cite: pcDNA3. Flag-CSL A258R was a gift from Gian-Paolo Dotto (Addgene plasmid # 167008 ; http://n2t.net/addgene:167008 ; RRID:Addgene_167008)
