[The description below was written by a language model from this plasmid's Addgene catalogue record and pLannotate feature annotations shown in this document.]
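Description:
pcDNA3. Flag-CSL A258R is a mammalian expression plasmid of about 7.1 kb built on a FLAG-modified pcDNA3 backbone. It is propagated in E. coli through a high-copy ColE1/pUC-type origin with ampicillin selection from the AmpR (β-lactamase) gene, and it also carries an f1 phage origin. For selection in mammalian cells, an SV40 enhancer/early promoter drives the neomycin phosphotransferase gene, terminated by an SV40 polyadenylation signal, which allows G418 selection of stable transfectants. Short annotated fragments such as the ble, lacI, bom and truncated HIV-1 LTR matches appear to be backbone remnants or partial similarity hits rather than functional units.

The payload is human CSL, the product of the RBPJ gene (also known as RBP-Jκ or CBF1), carrying the point mutation A258R. CSL is the DNA-binding transcriptional regulator at the core of Notch signaling: it represses target genes on its own and switches to an activator when bound by a Notch intracellular domain. The coding sequence is expressed from the human CMV immediate-early enhancer and promoter and terminated by the bovine growth hormone polyadenylation signal. An N-terminal FLAG epitope supplied by the backbone sits just upstream of the insert; the feature table detects it as a short fragment of a 3xFLAG match, consistent with a single tag. It allows detection or immunoprecipitation of the mutant protein. T7 and SP6 promoters flank the insert and are useful for sequencing or in vitro transcription. The stated purpose is mammalian expression of the A258R mutant. The record does not describe the functional consequence of the substitution, though the associated study concerns CSL in telomere maintenance and genome stability in human dermal fibroblasts.
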