Features (pLannotate 1.2.2; 22 found; start..end, strand, type, name):
    159..538     +  enhancer       CMV enhancer: human cytomegalovirus immediate early enhancer
    539..742     +  promoter       CMV promoter: human cytomegalovirus (CMV) immediate early promoter
    738..771     +  LTR            5' LTR (truncated) (fragment): truncated 5' long terminal repeat (LTR) from HIV-1
    787..805     +  promoter       T7 promoter: promoter for bacteriophage T7 RNA polymerase
    827..851     +  CDS            3xFLAG (fragment): three tandem FLAG® epitope tags
    879..2321    +  CDS            RBPJ: SUH_HUMAN - Also known as IGKJRB, IGKJRB1, RBPJK, RBPSUH. Experimental evidence at protein level: Swiss-Prot protein existence level 1. Transcriptional regulator that plays a central role in Notch signaling, a signaling pathway involved in cell-cell communication that regulates a broad spectrum of cell-fate determinations. Acts as a transcriptional repressor when it is not associated with Notch proteins. When associated with some NICD product of Notch proteins (Notch intracellular domain), it acts as a transcriptional activator that activates transcription of Notch target genes. Probably repre
   2548..2566    -  promoter       SP6 promoter: promoter for bacteriophage SP6 RNA polymerase
   2592..2816    +  polyA_signal   bGH poly(A) signal: bovine growth hormone polyadenylation signal
   2820..2841    +  promoter       SV40 promoter (fragment): SV40 enhancer and early promoter
   2862..3290    +  rep_origin     f1 ori (sequence partly withheld): f1 bacteriophage origin of replication; arrow indicates direction of (+) strand synthesis
   3304..3633    +  promoter       SV40 promoter: SV40 enhancer and early promoter
   3700..4491    +  CDS            neo: KKA2_KLEPN - Also known as kan, nptII. Experimental evidence at protein level: Swiss-Prot protein existence level 1. Resistance to kanamycin, neomycin, paromomycin, ribostamycin, butirosin and gentamicin B. From Klebsiella pneumoniae.
   4515..4673    +  CDS            ble (fragment): BLE_KLEPN - Experimental evidence at protein level: Swiss-Prot protein existence level 1. Binding protein with a strong affinity to the bleomycin family of antibiotics. Binds to CL990; an antimitotic-antibiotic compound. From Klebsiella pneumoniae.
   4668..4789    +  polyA_signal   SV40 poly(A) signal: SV40 polyadenylation signal
   4862..4878    -  protein_bind   lac operator: The lac repressor binds to the lac operator to inhibit transcription in E. coli. This inhibition can be relieved by adding lactose or isopropyl-β-D-thiogalactopyranoside (IPTG). lac repressor encoded by lacI
   4886..4916    -  promoter       lac promoter: promoter for the E. coli lac operon
   4931..4952    -  protein_bind   CAP binding site: CAP binding activates transcription in the presence of cAMP. E. coli catabolite activator protein
   4965..5057    -  CDS            lacI (fragment): lac repressor; lacI; The lac repressor binds to the lac operator to inhibit transcription in E. coli. This inhibition can be relieved by adding lactose or isopropyl-β-D-thiogalactopyranoside (IPTG).
   5240..5828    -  rep_origin     ori: high-copy-number ColE1/pMB1/pBR322/pUC origin of replication
   5999..6859    -  CDS            AmpR: β-lactamase; bla; confers resistance to ampicillin, carbenicillin, and related antibiotics
   6860..6964    -  promoter       AmpR promoter: bla
   7023..4       -  misc_feature   bom (fragment) (across the origin): basis of mobility region from pBR322
>Addgene plasmid #167008 | pcDNA3. Flag-CSL A258R | addgene full sequence | sequence record 331174 | Addgene NGS Result
GTATCTGCTCCCTGCTTGTGTGTTGGAGGTCGCTGAGTAGTGCGCGAGCAAAATTTAAGCTACAACAAGG
CAAGGCTTGACCGACAATTGCATGAAGAATCTGCTTAGGGTTAGGCGTTTTGCGCTGCTTCGCGATGTAC
GGGCCAGATATACGCGTTGACATTGATTATTGACTAGTTATTAATAGTAATCAATTACGGGGTCATTAGT
TCATAGCCCATATATGGAGTTCCGCGTTACATAACTTACGGTAAATGGCCCGCCTGGCTGACCGCCCAAC
GACCCCCGCCCATTGACGTCAATAATGACGTATGTTCCCATAGTAACGCCAATAGGGACTTTCCATTGAC
GTCAATGGGTGGAGTATTTACGGTAAACTGCCCACTTGGCAGTACATCAAGTGTATCATATGCCAAGTAC
GCCCCCTATTGACGTCAATGACGGTAAATGGCCCGCCTGGCATTATGCCCAGTACATGACCTTATGGGAC
TTTCCTACTTGGCAGTACATCTACGTATTAGTCATCGCTATTACCATGGTGATGCGGTTTTGGCAGTACA
TCAATGGGCGTGGATAGCGGTTTGACTCACGGGGATTTCCAAGTCTCCACCCCATTGACGTCAATGGGAG
TTTGTTTTGGCACCAAAATCAACGGGACTTTCCAAAATGTCGTAACAACTCCGCCCCATTGACGCAAATG
GGCGGTAGGCGTGTACGGTGGGAGGTCTATATAAGCAGAGCTCTCTGGCTAACTAGAGAACCCACTGCTT
ACTGGCTTATCGAAATTAATACGACTCACTATAGGGAGACCCAAGCTTGGTACCATGGACTACAAAGACG
ATGACGATAAAGGAATTCTGCAGATGCCTGTTGTGACAGGGAAATTTGGTGAGCGGCCTCCACCTAAACG
ACTTACTAGGGAAGCTATGCGAAATTATTTAAAAGAGCGAGGGGATCAAACAGTACTTATTCTTCATGCA
AAAGTTGCACAGAAGTCATATGGAAATGAAAAAAGGTTTTTTTGCCCACCTCCTTGTGTATATCTTATGG
GCAGTGGATGGAAGAAAAAAAAAGAACAAATGGAACGCGATGGTTGTTCTGAACAAGAGTCTCAACCGTG
TGCATTTATTGGGATAGGAAATAGTGACCAAGAAATGCAGCAGCTAAACTTGGAAGGAAAGAACTATTGC
ACAGCCAAAACATTGTATATATCTGACTCAGACAAGCGAAAGCACTTCATGTTGTCTGTAAAGATGTTCT
ATGGCAACAGTGATGACATTGGTGTGTTCCTCAGCAAGCGGATAAAAGTCATCTCCAAACCTTCCAAAAA
GAAGCAGTCATTGAAAAATGCTGACTTATGCATTGCCTCAGGAACAAAGGTGGCTCTGTTTAATCGACTA
CGATCCCAGACAGTTAGTACCAGATACTTGCATGTAGAAGGAGGTAATTTTCATGCCAGTTCACAGCAGT
GGGGAGCCTTTTTTATTCATCTCTTGGATGATGATGAATCAGAAGGAGAAGAATTCACAGTCCGAGATGG
CTACATCCATTATGGACAAACAGTCAAACTTGTGTGCTCAGTTACTGGCATGCGACTCCCAAGATTGATA
ATTAGGAAAGTTGATAAGCAGACCGCATTATTGGATGCAGATGATCCTGTGTCACAACTCCATAAATGTG
CATTTTACCTTAAGGATACAGAAAGAATGTATTTGTGCCTTTCTCAAGAAAGAATAATTCAATTTCAGGC
CACTCCATGTCCAAAAGAACCAAATAAAGAGATGATAAATGATGGCGCTTCCTGGACAATCATTAGCACA
GATAAGGCAGAGTATACATTTTATGAGGGAATGGGCCCTGTCCTTGCCCCAGTCACTCCTGTGCCTGTGG
TAGAGAGCCTTCAGTTGAATGGCGGTGGGGACGTAGCAATGCTTGAACTTACAGGACAGAATTTCACTCC
AAATTTACGAGTGTGGTTTGGGGATGTAGAAGCTGAAACTATGTACAGGTGTGGAGAGAGTATGCTCTGT
GTCGTCCCAGACATTTCTGCATTCCGAGAAGGTTGGAGATGGGTCCGGCAACCAGTCCAGGTTCCAGTAA
CTTTGGTCCGAAATGATGGAATCATTTATTCCACCAGCCTTACCTTTACCTACACACCAGAACCAGGGCC
GCGGCCACATTGCAGTGCAGCAGGAGCAATCCTTCGAGCCAATTCAAGCCAGGTGCCCCCTAACGAATCA
AACACAAACAGCGAGGGAAGTTACACAAACGCCAGCACAAATTCAACCAGTGTCACATCATCTACAGCCA
CAGTGGTATCCTAACTACCGTCTTTTTGCTAGGACTTAAACTGACTTGAGTGTGGCAAAAAGTTAACAAA
AAAGGAGAAAAAATGAACAATCGTTTGTGGTTTCTTGGGAAAACTTTTCATACCAGGTGATACTATTCAA
AAACCCCGTTGTCTCCCTGCAAGTGCTGATTTGAAATGCAGAAGCCACAGTAAAAAAAAAAAAAAAAAAA
CTCGAGCATGCATCTAGAGGGCCCTATTCTATAGTGTCACCTAAATGCTAGAGCTCGCTGATCAGCCTCG
ACTGTGCCTTCTAGTTGCCAGCCATCTGTTGTTTGCCCCTCCCCCGTGCCTTCCTTGACCCTGGAAGGTG
CCACTCCCACTGTCCTTTCCTAATAAAATGAGGAAATTGCATCGCATTGTCTGAGTAGGTGTCATTCTAT
TCTGGGGGGTGGGGTGGGGCAGGACAGCAAGGGGGAGGATTGGGAAGACAATAGCAGGCATGCTGGGGAT
GCGGTGGGCTCTATGGCTTCTGAGGCGGAAAGAACCAGCTGGGGCTCTAGGGGGTATCCCC
[70 nt withheld, positions 2862-2931]
T
[53 nt withheld, positions 2933-2985]
C
[91 nt withheld, positions 2987-3077]
A
[49 nt withheld, positions 3079-3127]
CCTTTGACGTTGGAGTCCACGTTCTTT
[37 nt withheld, positions 3155-3191]
ACCCTATCTCGGTCTATTCTTTTGATTTATAAGGGATTTTGCCGATTTCGGCCTATTGGTTAAAAAATGA
GCTGATTTAACAAAAATTTAACGCGAATTAATTCTGTGGAATGTGTGTCAGTTAGGGTGTGGAAAGTCCC
CAGGCTCCCCAGCAGGCAGAAGTATGCAAAGCATGCATCTCAATTAGTCAGCAACCAGGTGTGGAAAGTC
CCCAGGCTCCCCAGCAGGCAGAAGTATGCAAAGCATGCATCTCAATTAGTCAGCAACCATAGTCCCGCCC
CTAACTCCGCCCATCCCGCCCCTAACTCCGCCCAGTTCCGCCCATTCTCCGCCCCATGGCTGACTAATTT
TTTTTATTTATGCAGAGGCCGAGGCCGCCTCTGCCTCTGAGCTATTCCAGAAGTAGTGAGGAGGCTTTTT
TGGAGGCCTAGGCTTTTGCAAAAAGCTCCCGGGAGCTTGTATATCCATTTTCGGATCTGATCAAGAGACA
GGATGAGGATCGTTTCGCATGATTGAACAAGATGGATTGCACGCAGGTTCTCCGGCCGCTTGGGTGGAGA
GGCTATTCGGCTATGACTGGGCACAACAGACAATCGGCTGCTCTGATGCCGCCGTGTTCCGGCTGTCAGC
GCAGGGGCGCCCGGTTCTTTTTGTCAAGACCGACCTGTCCGGTGCCCTGAATGAACTGCAGGACGAGGCA
GCGCGGCTATCGTGGCTGGCCACGACGGGCGTTCCTTGCGCAGCTGTGCTCGACGTTGTCACTGAAGCGG
GAAGGGACTGGCTGCTATTGGGCGAAGTGCCGGGGCAGGATCTCCTGTCATCTCACCTTGCTCCTGCCGA
GAAAGTATCCATCATGGCTGATGCAATGCGGCGGCTGCATACGCTTGATCCGGCTACCTGCCCATTCGAC
CACCAAGCGAAACATCGCATCGAGCGAGCACGTACTCGGATGGAAGCCGGTCTTGTCGATCAGGATGATC
TGGACGAAGAGCATCAGGGGCTCGCGCCAGCCGAACTGTTCGCCAGGCTCAAGGCGCGCATGCCCGACGG
CGAGGATCTCGTCGTGACCCATGGCGATGCCTGCTTGCCGAATATCATGGTGGAAAATGGCCGCTTTTCT
GGATTCATCGACTGTGGCCGGCTGGGTGTGGCGGACCGCTATCAGGACATAGCGTTGGCTACCCGTGATA
TTGCTGAAGAGCTTGGCGGCGAATGGGCTGACCGCTTCCTCGTGCTTTACGGTATCGCCGCTCCCGATTC
GCAGCGCATCGCCTTCTATCGCCTTCTTGACGAGTTCTTCTGAGCGGGACTCTGGGGTTCGAAATGACCG
ACCAAGCGACGCCCAACCTGCCATCACGAGATTTCGATTCCACCGCCGCCTTCTATGAAAGGTTGGGCTT
CGGAATCGTTTTCCGGGACGCCGGCTGGATGATCCTCCAGCGCGGGGATCTCATGCTGGAGTTCTTCGCC
CACCCCAACTTGTTTATTGCAGCTTATAATGGTTACAAATAAAGCAATAGCATCACAAATTTCACAAATA
AAGCATTTTTTTCACTGCATTCTAGTTGTGGTTTGTCCAAACTCATCAATGTATCTTATCATGTCTGTAT
ACCGTCGACCTCTAGCTAGAGCTTGGCGTAATCATGGTCATAGCTGTTTCCTGTGTGAAATTGTTATCCG
CTCACAATTCCACACAACATACGAGCCGGAAGCATAAAGTGTAAAGCCTGGGGTGCCTAATGAGTGAGCT
AACTCACATTAATTGCGTTGCGCTCACTGCCCGCTTTCCAGTCGGGAAACCTGTCGTGCCAGCTGCATTA
ATGAATCGGCCAACGCGCGGGGAGAGGCGGTTTGCGTATTGGGCGCTCTTCCGCTTCCTCGCTCACTGAC
TCGCTGCGCTCGGTCGTTCGGCTGCGGCGAGCGGTATCAGCTCACTCAAAGGCGGTAATACGGTTATCCA
CAGAATCAGGGGATAACGCAGGAAAGAACATGTGAGCAAAAGGCCAGCAAAAGGCCAGGAACCGTAAAAA
GGCCGCGTTGCTGGCGTTTTTCCATAGGCTCCGCCCCCCTGACGAGCATCACAAAAATCGACGCTCAAGT
CAGAGGTGGCGAAACCCGACAGGACTATAAAGATACCAGGCGTTTCCCCCTGGAAGCTCCCTCGTGCGCT
CTCCTGTTCCGACCCTGCCGCTTACCGGATACCTGTCCGCCTTTCTCCCTTCGGGAAGCGTGGCGCTTTC
TCATAGCTCACGCTGTAGGTATCTCAGTTCGGTGTAGGTCGTTCGCTCCAAGCTGGGCTGTGTGCACGAA
CCCCCCGTTCAGCCCGACCGCTGCGCCTTATCCGGTAACTATCGTCTTGAGTCCAACCCGGTAAGACACG
ACTTATCGCCACTGGCAGCAGCCACTGGTAACAGGATTAGCAGAGCGAGGTATGTAGGCGGTGCTACAGA
GTTCTTGAAGTGGTGGCCTAACTACGGCTACACTAGAAGAACAGTATTTGGTATCTGCGCTCTGCTGAAG
CCAGTTACCTTCGGAAAAAGAGTTGGTAGCTCTTGATCCGGCAAACAAACCACCGCTGGTAGCGGTGGTT
TTTTTGTTTGCAAGCAGCAGATTACGCGCAGAAAAAAAGGATCTCAAGAAGATCCTTTGATCTTTTCTAC
GGGGTCTGACGCTCAGTGGAACGAAAACTCACGTTAAGGGATTTTGGTCATGAGATTATCAAAAAGGATC
TTCACCTAGATCCTTTTAAATTAAAAATGAAGTTTTAAATCAATCTAAAGTATATATGAGTAAACTTGGT
CTGACAGTTACCAATGCTTAATCAGTGAGGCACCTATCTCAGCGATCTGTCTATTTCGTTCATCCATAGT
TGCCTGACTCCCCGTCGTGTAGATAACTACGATACGGGAGGGCTTACCATCTGGCCCCAGTGCTGCAATG
ATACCGCGAGACCCACGCTCACCGGCTCCAGATTTATCAGCAATAAACCAGCCAGCCGGAAGGGCCGAGC
GCAGAAGTGGTCCTGCAACTTTATCCGCCTCCATCCAGTCTATTAATTGTTGCCGGGAAGCTAGAGTAAG
TAGTTCGCCAGTTAATAGTTTGCGCAACGTTGTTGCCATTGCTACAGGCATCGTGGTGTCACGCTCGTCG
TTTGGTATGGCTTCATTCAGCTCCGGTTCCCAACGATCAAGGCGAGTTACATGATCCCCCATGTTGTGCA
AAAAAGCGGTTAGCTCCTTCGGTCCTCCGATCGTTGTCAGAAGTAAGTTGGCCGCAGTGTTATCACTCAT
GGTTATGGCAGCACTGCATAATTCTCTTACTGTCATGCCATCCGTAAGATGCTTTTCTGTGACTGGTGAG
TACTCAACCAAGTCATTCTGAGAATAGTGTATGCGGCGACCGAGTTGCTCTTGCCCGGCGTCAATACGGG
ATAATACCGCGCCACATAGCAGAACTTTAAAAGTGCTCATCATTGGAAAACGTTCTTCGGGGCGAAAACT
CTCAAGGATCTTACCGCTGTTGAGATCCAGTTCGATGTAACCCACTCGTGCACCCAACTGATCTTCAGCA
TCTTTTACTTTCACCAGCGTTTCTGGGTGAGCAAAAACAGGAAGGCAAAATGCCGCAAAAAAGGGAATAA
GGGCGACACGGAAATGTTGAATACTCATACTCTTCCTTTTTCAATATTATTGAAGCATTTATCAGGGTTA
TTGTCTCATGAGCGGATACATATTTGAATGTATTTAGAAAAATAAACAAATAGGGGTTCCGCGCACATTT
CCCCGAAAAGTGCCACCTGACGTCGACGGATCGGGAGATCTCCCGATCCCCTATGGTGCACTCTCAGTAC
AATCTGCTCTGATGCCGCATAGTTAAGCCA
